>Addgene plasmid #10957 | pHaMDRwt | addgene partial sequence | sequence record 53385 | MDR-R 5'-aggcaccaaaatgaaacctg
ATTCCACTGTAATAATAGGCATACCTGGTCATGTCTTCCTCCAGATTCATGAAGAACCCTGTATCATTGA
TATCACTTCTATTAGTGATGTTTGACATCAGATCTTCTAAATTTCCTGCATTTGCAAAGATATCTGTCAT
TTCTCCAAACACCAGCATCATGAGAGGAAGTCCAGCCCCATGGATGATGGCAGCCAAAGTTCCCACCACC
ATATACAACTTGTCAAGCCAATTTGAATAGCGAAACATTGAAAATACACTGACAGTTGGTTTCTTTTCCT
TCTTATCTTTTTCACTTTTATTGTTCAGTTTAAAAAAGTTCTTCTTCTTTGCTCCTCCATTGCGGTCCCC
TTCAAGATCCATCCCGACCTCGCGCTCCTTGGAACGGCCACCAAGACGTGAAATTTTGGAAGAAGATACT
CCGACTTTAGTGGAAAGACCTAAAGGAAACGAACAGCGGCCTCTGCTTCTTTGAGCTTGGAAGAGCCGCT
ACTCGAATGCCACCGCGGCGGGTGCGGCTCGGGCTGCGGGCATAAGCACAGATAAAACACTATATGTTTT
TGTTTTGTTTCTCTTTCCTTTTTTTCAGAGCTGGGGACCGAACCCAGGGCCTTGCGCTTGCTAGGCAAGA
GCTCTATCACTGAGCTAAATCCCCAACCCCCAAAACACTATG
