>Addgene plasmid #10957 | pHaMDRwt | addgene partial sequence | sequence record 229530 | Addgene Partial NGS Result - Insert
ACTAGTGAGAGACAGCATGGCCAAATTGAGAGAGAGGCTGAATCAGAGACAGAAACTGTTTGAGTCAACT
CAAAGATGGTTTGAGGGACTGTTTAACAGATCCCCTTGGTTTACCACCTTGATATCTACCATTATGGGAC
CCCTCATTGTACTCCTAATGATTTTGCTCTTCGGACCCTGCATTCTTAATCGATTAAGTCCAATTTGTTA
AAGACAGGATATCAGTGGTCCAGGCTCTAGTTTTGACTCAACAATATCACCAGCTGAAGCCTATAGAGTA
CGAGCCATAGATAAAATAAAAGATTTTATTTAGTCTCCAGAAAAAAGGGGGGAATGAAAGACCCCACCTG
TAGGTTTGGCAAGCTAGCTTAAGTAACGCCATTTTACAAGGCATGGAAAAATACATAACTGAGAATAGAG
AAGTTCAGATCAAGGTCAGGAACAGAGAAACAGCTGAATATGGGCCAAACAGGATATCTGTGGTAAGCAG
TTCCTGCCCCGGCCCAGGGCCAAGAACAGATAGAACAGCTGAATATGGGCCAAACAGGATATCTGTGGTA
AGCAGTTCCTGCCCCGGCTCAGGGCCAAGAACAGATGGTCCCCAGATGCGGTCCAGCCCTCAGCAGTTTC
TAGAGAACCATCAGATGTTTCCAGGGTGCCCCAAGGACCTGAAATGACCCTGTGCCTTATTTAAACTAAC
CAATCAGTTCGCTTCTCGCTTCTGTTCGCGCGCTTCTGCTCCCCGAGCTCAATAAAAGAGCCCACAACCC
CTCACTCGGGGCGCCAGTCCTCCGATTGACTGAGTCGCCCGGGTACCCGTATATCCAATAAACCCTCTTG
CAGTTGCATCCGACTTGTGGTCTCGCTGTTCCTTGGGAGGGTCTCCTCTAAGTGATTGACTACCCGTTAG
TGGGGGTCTTTCATTTGGGGGCTCGTCCGGGATCGGGAGACCCCTGCCCAGGGACCACCGACCCACCACC
GGGAGGCAAGCCGGCCGGCGTTTGTCTTGTCTGTTGTGTCTTGTCCTGTGAACGATCGATCAATAGGCTC
AGATCTGGGGACTATCTGGGCGGGCCAGAGAAGGAGCTGACGAGCTCGGACTTCTCCCCCGCAGCCCTGG
AAGACGTTCCAAGGGTGGTTGGAGGAGAGGGAGATCCGGATCCGTGGCACCTCCGTCCGTTTTCGGAGGG
ATCCGCACCCTTGATGACTCCGTCTGAATTTTTGGTTTCAGTTTGGTACCGAAGCTGCGCGGCGCGTCTG
CTTGTTACTTGTTTGACTGTTGGAATTGTTTGTCTTCTTTGTGACCTGACTGTGGTTTTCTGGACGTGTT
GTGTCTGTTAGTGTCTTTTTGACTTTTGTTTCGTGTTTGAATTTGGACTGACGACTGTGTTTAAAATCTT
AGACCGACGACTGTGTTTGAAATCATGAAACTGTTTGCTTTGTTCGTCGAAGAGTTTTACTTGGTCCCCT
TAACGCTTAGTGAGTAAGAAACTTAATTTTGTAGACCCCGCTCTAGTGGCAGTGTGTTGGTTGATAGCCA
AAGTTAATTTTTAAAACATAGTGTTTTGGGGGTTGGGGATTTAGCTCAGTGATAGAGCTCTTGCCTAGCA
AGCGCAAGGCCCTGGGTTCGGTCCCCAGCTCTGAAAAAAAGGAAAGAGAAACAAAACAAAAACATATAGT
GTTTTATCTGTGCTTATGCCCGCAGCCCGAGCCGCACCCGCCGCGGTGGCATTCGAGTAGCGGCTCTTCC
AAGCTCAAAGAAGCAGAGGCCGCTGTTCGTTTCCTTTAGGTCTTTCCACTAAAGTCGGAGTATCTTCTTC
CAAAATTTCACGTCTTGGTGGCCGTTCCAAGGAGCGCGAGGTCGGGATGGATCTTGAAGGGGACCGCAAT
GGAGGAGCAAAGAAGAAGAACTTTTTTAAACTGAACAATAAAAGTGAAAAAGATAAGAAGGAAAAGAAAC
CAACTGTCAGTGTATTTTCAATGTTTCGCTATTCAAATTGGCTTGACAAGTTGTATATGGTGGTGGGAAC
TTTGGCTGCCATCATCCATGGGGCTGGACTTCCTCTCATGATGCTGGTGTTTGGAGAAATGACAGATATC
TTTGCAAATGCAGGAAATTTAGAAGATCTGATGTCAAACATCACTAATAGAAGTGATATCAATGATACAG
GGTTCTTCATGAATCTGGAGGAAGACATGACCAGGTATGCCTATTATTACAGTGGAATTGGTGCTGGGGT
GCTGGTTGCTGCTTACATTCAGGTTTCATTTTGGTGCCTGGCAGCTGGAAGACAAATACACAAAATTAGA
AAACAGTTTTTTCATGCTATAATGCGACAGGAGATAGGCTGGTTTGATGTGCACGATGTTGGGGAGCTTA
ACACCCGACTTACAGATGATGTCTCCAAGATTAATGAAGGAATTGGTGACAAAATTGGAATGTTCTTTCA
GTCAATGGCAACATTTTTCACTGGGTTTATAGTAGGATTTACACGTGGTTGGAAGCTAACCCTTGTGATT
TTGGCCATCAGTCCTGTTCTTGGACTGTCAGCTGCTGTCTGGGCAAAGATACTATCTTCATTTACTGATA
AAGAACTCTTAGCGTATGCAAAAGCTGGAGCAGTAGCTGAAGAGGTCTTGGCAGCAATTAGAACTGTGAT
TGCATTTGGAGGACAAAAGAAAGAACTTGAAAGGTACAACAAAAATTTAGAAGAAGCTAAAAGAATTGGG
ATAAAGAAAGCTATTACAGCCAATATTTCTATAGGTGCTGCTTTCCTGCTGATCTATGCATCTTATGCTC
TGGCCTTCTGGTATGGGACCACCTTGGTCCTCTCAGGGGAATATTCTATTGGACAAGTACTCACTGTATT
CTTTTCTGTATTAATTGGGGCTTTTAGTGTTGGACAGGCATCTCCAAGCATTGAAGCATTTGCAAATGCA
AGAGGAGCAGCTTATGAAATCTTCAAGATAATTGATAATAAGCCAAGTATTGACAGCTATTCGAAGAGTG
GGCACAAACCAGATAATATTAAGGGAAATTTGGAATTCAGAAATGTTCACTTCAGTTACCCATCTCGAAA
AGAAGTTAAGATCTTGAAGGGTCTGAACCTGAAGGTGCAGAGTGGGCAGACGGTGGCCCTGGTTGGAAAC
AGTGGCTGTGGGAAGAGCACAACAGTCCAGCTGATGCAGAGGCTCTATGACCCCACAGAGGGGATGGTCA
GTGTTGATGGACAGGATATTAGGACCATAAATGTAAGGTTTCTACGGGAAATCATTGGTGTGGTGAGTCA
GGAACCTGTATTGTTTGCCACCACGATAGCTGAAAACATTCGCTATGGCCGTGAAAATGTCACCATGGAT
GAGATTGAGAAAGCTGTCAAGGAAGCCAATGCCTATGACTTTATCATGAAACTGCCTCATAAATTTGACA
CCCTGGTTGGAGAGAGAGGGGCCCAGTTGAGTGGTGGGCAGAAGCAGAGGATCGCCATTGCACGTGCCCT
GGTTCGTAACCCCAAGATCCTCCTGCTGGATGAGGCCACGTCAGCCTTGGACACAGAAAGCGAAGCAGTG
GTTCAGGTGGCTCTGGATAAGGCCAGAAAAGGTCGGACCACCATTGTGATAGCTCATCGTTTGTCTACAG
TTCGTAATGCTGACGTCATCGCTGGTTTCGATGATGGAGTCATTGTGGAGAAAGGAAATCATGATGAACT
CATGAAAGAGAAAGGCATTTACTTCAAACTTGTCACAATGCAGACAGCAGGAAATGAAGTTGAATTAGAA
AATGCAGCTGATGAATCCAAAAGTGAAATTGATGCCTTGGAAATGTCTTCAAATGATTCAAGATCCAGTC
TAATAAGAAAAAGATCAACTCGTAGGAGTGTCCGTGGATCACAAGCCCAAGACAGAAAGCTTAGTACCAA
AGAGGCTCTGGATGAAAGTATACCTCCAGTTTCCTTTTGGAGGATTATGAAGCTAAATTTAACTGAATGG
CCTTATTTTGTTGTTGGTGTATTTTGTGCCATTATAAATGGAGGCCTGCAACCAGCATTTGCAATAATAT
TTTCAAAGATTATAGGGGTTTTTACAAGAATTGATGATCCTGAAACAAAACGACAGAATAGTAACTTGTT
TTCACTATTGTTTCTAGCCCTTGGAATTATTTCTTTTATTACATTTTTCCTTCAGGGTTTCACATTTGGC
AAAGCTGGAGAGATCCTCACCAAGCGGCTCCGATACATGGTTTTCCGATCCATGCTCAGACAGGATGTGA
GTTGGTTTGATGACCCTAAAAACACCACTGGAGCATTGACTACCAGGCTCGCCAATGATGCTGCTCAAGT
TAAAGGGGCTATAGGTTCCAGGCTTGCTGTAATTACCCAGAATATAGCAAATCTTGGGACAGGAATAATT
ATATCCTTCATCTATGGTTGGCAACTAACACTGTTACTCTTAGCAATTGTACCCATCATTGCAATAGCAG
GAGTTGTTGAAATGAAAATGTTGTCTGGACAAGCACTGAAAGATAAGAAAGAACTAGAAGGTGCTGGGAA
GATCGCTACTGAAGCAATAGAAAACTTCCGAACCGTTGTTTCTTTGACTCAGGAGCAGAAGTTTGAACAT
ATGTATGCTCAGAGTTTGCAGGTACCATACAGAAACTCTTTGAGGAAAGCACACATCTTTGGAATTACAT
TTTCCTTCACCCAGGCAATGATGTATTTTTCCTATGCTGGATGTTTCCGGTTTGGAGCCTACTTGGTGGC
ACATAAACTCATGAGCTTTGAGGATGTTCTGTTAGTATTTTCAGCTGTTGTCTTTGGTGCCATGGCCGTG
GGGCAAGTCAGTTCATTTGCTCCTGACTATGCCAAAGCCAAAATATCAGCAGCCCACATCATCATGATCA
TTGAAAAAACCCCTTTGATTGACAGCTACAGCACGGAAGGCCTAATGCCGAACACATTGGAAGGAAATGT
CACATTTGGTGAAGTTGTATTCAACTATCCCACCCGACCGGACATCCCAGTGCTTCAGGGACTGAGCCTG
GAGGTGAAGAAGGGCCAGACGCTGGCTCTGGTGGGCAGCAGTGGCTGTGGGAAGAGCACAGTGGTCCAGC
TCCTGGAGCGGTTCTACGACCCCTTGGCAGGGAAAGTGCTGCTTGATGGCAAAGAAATAAAGCGACTGAA
TGTTCAGTGGCTCCGAGCACACCTGGGCATCGTGTCCCAGGAGCCCATCCTGTTTGACTGCAGCATTGCT
GAGAACATTGCCTATGGAGACAACAGCCGGGTGGTGTCACAGGAAGAGATCGTGAGGGCAGCAAAGGAGG
CCAACATACATGCCTTCATCGAGTCACTGCCTAATAAATATAGCACTAAAGTAGGAGACAAAGGAACTCA
GCTCTCTGGTGGCCAGAAACAACGCATTGCCATAGCTCGTGCCCTTGTTAGACAGCCTCATATTTTGCTT
TTGGATGAAGCCACGTCAGCTCTGGATACAGAAAGTGAAAAGGTTGTCCAAGAAGCCCTGGACAAAGCCA
GAGAAGGCCGCACCTGCATTGTGATTGCTCACCGCCTGTCCACCATCCAGAATGCAGACTTAATAGTGGT
GTTTCAGAATGGCAGAGTCAAGGAGCATGGCACGCATCAGCAGCTGCTGGCACAGAAAGGCATCTATTTT
TCAATGGTCAGTGTCCAGGCTGGAACAAAGCGCCAGTGAACTCTGACTGTATGAGATGTTAAATACTTTT
TAATATTTGTTTAGATATGACATTTATTCAAAGTTAAAAGCAAACACTTACAGAATTATGAAGAGGTATC
TGTTTAACAGCTTAATTAATTAAGCTCGAGGGTCAGTCATGTCCTTTGTGCCCGTCCCGGCACAGGCTCA
GGACGAGGAGGTGCCGGATGCAGGGAGGTAGGTACTCCTTAAGGGAAAATCTAAGCCCAGAGAGACAGCC
GGTAACAGCTAGGCTGCCTCTCTGCTCGCCTTTCTGTTTCATAGACAAAGCTTGTGCTTATATTTACAGT
GGCCTTTTTGTCCAAAAAAAGGCCTCCTGGTTTAGCTGTGTGACTAAATGCTATTTGTCCTCTTCAGTGG
ACCTCTCTCCTCTAGATTCCCTTCTTGTTTTCTCACCATCCCACGTGAGATGCTTGTTAGTAACTGTTAC
AGATCTTCTTTACCACTGAGGAAAGACAGAATCCTGCTAAAGGCCAGAAAGAATGTTCCAGACATGGATG
GAAGGCTCCTGACTGTTGACTTCAATGCCCCTGAAGGTAGGGAGTGCTCCAGGTCTGCCCCCAGGCTCCG
AGGGTGGGTCTCCTAGGGGCTAGAAAATGCCCCACCAATCTGGCTAAGATAAGAAAAAGATATAAAGAGA
AAGTTACAGAAACTTGAAGGGTAAAGCTAAGTCACTGAAAGAGTTATTATAAGTTACAGAGAAAATAAGT
TGATGCGTGGTTCAGGGTCTGTGCAGAAAAGTGGACAGATAAAAAGAACAAGAAGCTAGAGAAAAAAAAA
AAAAAAAAAAAAAATTAGAGAGCTAAAGAGAGATAAAAGAC
