>Addgene plasmid #10957 | pHaMDRwt | addgene partial sequence | sequence record 229532 | Addgene Partial NGS Result - Backbone
CCTCTAAGTGATTGACTACCCGTTAGTGGGGGTCTTTCATTTGGGGGCTCGTCCGGGATCGGGAGACCCC
TGCCCAGGGACCACCGACCCACCACCGGGAGGCAAGCCGGCCGGCGTTTGTCTTGTCTGTTGTGTCTTGT
CCTGTGAACGATCGATCAATAGGCTCAGATCTGGGGACTATCTGGGCGGGCCAGAGAAGGAGCTGACGAG
CTCGGACTTCTCCCCCGCAGCCCTGGAAGACGTTCCAAGGGTGGTTGGAGGAGAGGGAGATCCGGATCCT
CTACGCCGGACGCATCGTGGCCGGCATCACCGGCGCCACAGGTGCGGTTGCTGGCGCCTATATCGCCGAC
ATCACCGATGGGGAAGATCGGGCTCGCCACTTCGGGCTCATGAGCGCTTGTTTCGGCGTGGGTATGGTGG
CAGGCCCCGTGGCCGGGGGACTGTTGGGCGCCATCTCCTTGCATGCACCATTCCTTGCGGCGGCGGTGCT
CAACGGCCTCAACCTACTACTGGGCTGCTTCCTAATGCAGGAGTCGCATAAGGGAGAGCGTCGACCGATG
CCCTTGAGAGCCTTCAACCCAGTCAGCTCCTTCCGGTGGGCGCGGGGCATGACTATCGTCGCCGCACTTA
TGACTGTCTTCTTTATCATGCAACTCGTAGGACAGGTGCCGGCAGCGCTCTGGGTCATTTTCGGCGAGGA
CCGCTTTCGCTGGAGCGCGACGATGATCGGCCTGTCGCTTGCGGTATTCGGAATCTTGCACGCCCTCGCT
CAAGCCTTCGTCACTGGTCCCGCCACCAAACGTTTCGGCGAGAAGCAGGCCATTATCGCCGGCATGGCGG
CCGACGCGCTGGGCTACGTCTTGCTGGCGTTCGCGACGCGAGGCTGGATGGCCTTCCCCATTATGATTCT
TCTCGCTTCCGGCGGCATCGGGATGCCCGCGTTGCAGGCCATGCTGTCCAGGCAGGTAGATGACGACCAT
CAGGGACAGCTTCAAGGATCGCTCGCGGCTCTTACCAGCCTAACTTCGATCATTGGACCGCTGATCGTCA
CGGCGATTTATGCCGCCTCGGCGAGCACATGGAACGGGTTGGCATGGATTGTAGGCGCCGCCCTATACCT
TGTCTGCCTCCCCGCGTTGCGTCGCGGTGCATGGAGCCGGGCCACCTCGACCTGAATGGAAGCCGGCGGC
ACCTCGCTAACGGATTCACCACTCCAAGAATTGGAGCCAATCAATTCTTGCGGAGAACTGTGAATGCGCA
AACCAACCCTTGGCAGAACATATCCATCGCGTCCGCCATCTCCAGCAGCCGCACGCGGCGCATCTCGGGC
AGCGTTGGGTCCTGGCCACGGGTGCGCATGATCGTGCTCCTGTCGTTGAGGACCCGGCTAGGCTGGCGGG
GTTGCCTTACTGGTTAGCAGAATGAATCACCGATACGCGAGCGAACGTGAAGCGACTGCTGCTGCAAAAC
GTCTGCGACCTGAGCAACAACATGAATGGTCTTCGGTTTCCGTGTTTCGTAAAGTCTGGAAACGCGGAAG
TCAGCGCCCTGCACCATTATGTTCCGGATCTGCATCGCAGGATGCTGCTGGCTACCCTGTGGAACACCTA
CATCTGTATTAACGAAGCGCTGGCATTGACCCTGAGTGATTTTTCTCTGGTCCCGCCGCATCCATACCGC
CAGTTGTTTACCCTCACAACGTTCCAGTAACCGGGCATGTTCATCATCAGTAACCCGTATCGTGAGCATC
CTCTCTCGTTTCATCGGTATCATTACCCCCATGAACAGAAATCCCCCTTACACGGAGGCATCAGTGACCA
AACAGGAAAAAACCGCCCTTAACATGGCCCGCTTTATCAGAAGCCAGACATTAACGCTTCTGGAGAAACT
CAACGAGCTGGACGCGGATGAACAGGCAGACATCTGTGAATCGCTTCACGACCACGCTGATGAGCTTTAC
CGCAGCTGCCTCGCGCGTTTCGGTGATGACGGTGAAAACCTCTGACACATGCAGCTCCCGGAGACGGTCA
CAGCTTGTCTGTAAGCGGATGCCGGGAGCAGACAAGCCCGTCAGGGCGCGTCAGCGGGTGTTGGCGGGTG
TCGGGGCGCAGCCATGACCCAGTCACGTAGCGATAGCGGAGTGTATACTGGCTTAACTATGCGGCATCAG
AGCAGATTGTACTGAGAGTGCACCATATGCGGTGTGAAATACCGCACAGATGCGTAAGGAGAAAATACCG
CATCAGGCGCTCTTCCGCTTCCTCGCTCACTGACTCGCTGCGCTCGGTCGTTCGGCTGCGGCGAGCGGTA
TCAGCTCACTCAAAGGCGGTAATACGGTTATCCACAGAATCAGGGGATAACGCAGGAAAGAACATGTGAG
CAAAAGGCCAGCAAAAGGCCAGGAACCGTAAAAAGGCCGCGTTGCTGGCGTTTTTCCATAGGCTCCGCCC
CCCTGACGAGCATCACAAAAATCGACGCTCAAGTCAGAGGTGGCGAAACCCGACAGGACTATAAAGATAC
CAGGCGTTTCCCCCTGGAAGCTCCCTCGTGCGCTCTCCTGTTCCGACCCTGCCGCTTACCGGATACCTGT
CCGCCTTTCTCCCTTCGGGAAGCGTGGCGCTTTCTCATAGCTCACGCTGTAGGTATCTCAGTTCGGTGTA
GGTCGTTCGCTCCAAGCTGGGCTGTGTGCACGAACCCCCCGTTCAGCCCGACCGCTGCGCCTTATCCGGT
AACTATCGTCTTGAGTCCAACCCGGTAAGACACGACTTATCGCCACTGGCAGCAGCCACTGGTAACAGGA
TTAGCAGAGCGAGGTATGTAGGCGGTGCTACAGAGTTCTTGAAGTGGTGGCCTAACTACGGCTACACTAG
AAGGACAGTATTTGGTATCTGCGCTCTGCTGAAGCCAGTTACCTTCGGAAAAAGAGTTGGTAGCTCTTGA
TCCGGCAAACAAACCACCGCTGGTAGCGGTGGTTTTTTTGTTTGCAAGCAGCAGATTACGCGCAGAAAAA
AAGGATCTCAAGAAGATCCTTTGATCTTTTCTACGGGGTCTGACGCTCAGTGGAACGAAAACTCACGTTA
AGGGATTTTGGTCATGAGATTATCAAAAAGGATCTTCACCTAGATCCTTTTAAATTAAAAATGAAGTTTT
AAATCAATCTAAAGTATATATGAGTAAACTTGGTCTGACAGTTACCAATGCTTAATCAGTGAGGCACCTA
TCTCAGCGATCTGTCTATTTCGTTCATCCATAGTTGCCTGACTCCCCGTCGTGTAGATAACTACGATACG
GGAGGGCTTACCATCTGGCCCCAGTGCTGCAATGATACCGCGAGACCCACGCTCACCGGCTCCAGATTTA
TCAGCAATAAACCAGCCAGCCGGAAGGGCCGAGCGCAGAAGTGGTCCTGCAACTTTATCCGCCTCCATCC
AGTCTATTAATTGTTGCCGGGAAGCTAGAGTAAGTAGTTCGCCAGTTAATAGTTTGCGCAACGTTGTTGC
CATTGCTGCAGGCATCGTGGTGTCACGCTCGTCGTTTGGTATGGCTTCATTCAGCTCCGGTTCCCAACGA
TCAAGGCGAGTTACATGATCCCCCATGTTGTGCAAAAAAGCGGTTAGCTCCTTCGGTCCTCCGATCGTTG
TCAGAAGTAAGTTGGCCGCAGTGTTATCACTCATGGTTATGGCAGCACTGCATAATTCTCTTACTGTCAT
GCCATCCGTAAGATGCTTTTCTGTGACTGGTGAGTACTCAACCAAGTCATTCTGAGAATAGTGTATGCGG
CGACCGAGTTGCTCTTGCCCGGCGTCAACACGGGATAATACCGCGCCACATAGCAGAACTTTAAAAGTGC
TCATCATTGGAAAACGTTCTTCGGGGCGAAAACTCTCAAGGATCTTACCGCTGTTGAGATCCAGTTCGAT
GTAACCCACTCGTGCACCCAACTGATCTTCAGCATCTTTTACTTTCACCAGCGTTTCTGGGTGAGCAAAA
ACAGGAAGGCAAAATGCCGCAAAAAAGGGAATAAGGGCGACACGGAAATGTTGAATACTCATACTCTTCC
TTTTTCAATATTATTGAAGCATTTATCAGGGTTATTGTCTCATGAGCGGATACATATTTGAATGTATTTA
GAAAAATAAACAAATAGGGGTTCCGCGCACATTTCCCCGAAAAGTGCCACCTGACGTCTAAGAAACCATT
ATTATCATGACATTAACCTATAAAAATAGGCGTATCACGAGGCCCTTTCGTCTTCAAGAATTAATTCTCA
TGTTTGACAGCTTATCATCGATAAGCTTTCCTCACCAAACGAGAGACGGCCTCTACAATCATCAAGAAGA
TACTGGAAGAAATCTTCCTCTTGGAATGCCCAAGGTAATCTGGTCAGACAACGGCCCTACTTTCGTTGCC
AAGGTAAGCCAGGGTGTGGCCAAGTATTTAGAGGTCGATTGAAAATTACATTGTATTTACAGACCTCAAA
GTTCAGGACAGGTAGGGTAAATAAATAAAACTCTAAAAGAGACCCTGACCAAATTAACCATGGAGACTGG
CACAGAC
