[The description below was written by a language model from this plasmid's Addgene catalogue record.]
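Description:
pHaMDRwt is a retroviral mammalian expression vector built on the pHa backbone, where "Ha" refers to the Harvey sarcoma virus from which the vector is derived. The backbone is recorded as about 11 kb without the insert. The plasmid is propagated in E. coli as a high-copy construct under ampicillin selection. No feature table accompanies the record, so the origin of replication, the arrangement of the viral elements and the promoter driving the insert are not explicitly stated. In retroviral vectors of this type, expression typically comes from the viral long terminal repeat, but the record does not confirm that here.

The payload is a full-length human MDR1 (ABCB1) cDNA of roughly 4 kb, cloned between SacII and XhoI sites that both remain intact. MDR1 encodes P-glycoprotein, an ATP-binding cassette efflux pump that exports a broad range of cytotoxic drugs from cells. This version carries the wild-type glycine at position 185 of P-glycoprotein. The depositor notes that it also differs from the reference GenBank entry at several nucleotide positions. No epitope tags, reporters or separate mammalian selection markers are recorded, although the transporter can itself serve as a selectable trait because expressing cells survive drug exposure.

According to the depositor, the vector can confer the complete multidrug-resistance phenotype on various drug-sensitive cell lines. The associated publication describes retroviral delivery of the MDR1 cDNA into MDCK cells, which produced multidrug resistance and polarized expression of P-glycoprotein. The construct therefore suits studies of drug efflux, transporter localization in polarized epithelia, and comparison of wild-type P-glycoprotein with position 185 variants.
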