Addgene plasmid #10957: pHaMDRwt
Depositing lab: Michael Gottesman. Depositing organization: National Cancer Institute (NCI). Publication: A retrovirus carrying an MDR1 cDNA confers multidrug resistance and polarized expression of P-glycoprotein in MDCK cells. Pastan I, Gottesman MM, Ueda K, Lovelace E, Rutherford AV, Willingham MC. Proc Natl Acad Sci U S A. 1988 Jun . 85(12):4486-90. 10.1073/pnas.85.12.4486 PubMed 2898143.
Backbone
  Vector backbone: pHa
  Backbone size w/o insert (bp): 11000
  Vector type: Mammalian Expression, Retroviral
Growth in bacteria
  Bacterial resistance: Ampicillin, 100 μg/mL
  Growth temperature: 37°C
  Growth strain: DH5alpha
  Copy number: High Copy
Gene/Insert
  Gene/Insert name: MDR1
  Species: H. sapiens (human)
  Insert size (bp): 4000
  GenBank ID: M14758
  Entrez Gene: ABCB1 (a.k.a. ABC20, CD243, CLCS, GP170, MDR1, P-GP, PGY1, p-170)
  Cloning method: Restriction Enzyme; 5′ cloning site SacII (not destroyed); 3′ cloning site XhoI (not destroyed)
  Sequencing primers: 5′ na
Terms and licenses: Academic/Nonprofit Terms; Industry Terms: Not Available to Industry
Depositor comments: Full-length cDNA, has the wild-type glycine at position 185 on P-glycoprotein (see GenBank ID M14758.1 for the sequence variations at nucleotides 382, 964, 978, 979, 1660 and 2065 that are present in this plasmid) The "Ha" in pHaMDRwt stand for the Harvey sarcoma virus. Vector can confer the complete multidrug-resistance phenotype to various drug sensitive cell lines. Figure legend for author's map: Structure of retroviral vector carrying MDR] cDNA. sites: B, BamHI; E, EcoRI; H, HindIII; S, Stu I; X, Xho I. bp, Base pairs; amp, ampicillin resistance gene.
How to cite: pHaMDRwt was a gift from Michael Gottesman (Addgene plasmid # 10957 ; http://n2t.net/addgene:10957 ; RRID:Addgene_10957)
